>Addgene plasmid #187578 | pcDNA5-FRT/TO-3*Flag-APEX2 N-term WRAP53 | addgene full sequence | sequence record 367864 | Addgene NGS Result
GACGGATCGGGAGATCTCCCGATCCCCTATGGTGCACTCTCAGTACAATCTGCTCTGATGCCGCATAGTT
AAGCCAGTATCTGCTCCCTGCTTGTGTGTTGGAGGTCGCTGAGTAGTGCGCGAGCAAAATTTAAGCTACA
ACAAGGCAAGGCTTGACCGACAATTGCATGAAGAATCTGCTTAGGGTTAGGCGTTTTGCGCTGCTTCGCG
ATGTACGGGCCAGATATACGCGTTGACATTGATTATTGACTAGTTATTAATAGTAATCAATTACGGGGTC
ATTAGTTCATAGCCCATATATGGAGTTCCGCGTTACATAACTTACGGTAAATGGCCCGCCTGGCTGACCG
CCCAACGACCCCCGCCCATTGACGTCAATAATGACGTATGTTCCCATAGTAACGCCAATAGGGACTTTCC
ATTGACGTCAATGGGTGGAGTATTTACGGTAAACTGCCCACTTGGCAGTACATCAAGTGTATCATATGCC
AAGTACGCCCCCTATTGACGTCAATGACGGTAAATGGCCCGCCTGGCATTATGCCCAGTACATGACCTTA
TGGGACTTTCCTACTTGGCAGTACATCTACGTATTAGTCATCGCTATTACCATGGTGATGCGGTTTTGGC
AGTACATCAATGGGCGTGGATAGCGGTTTGACTCACGGGGATTTCCAAGTCTCCACCCCATTGACGTCAA
TGGGAGTTTGTTTTGGCACCAAAATCAACGGGACTTTCCAAAATGTCGTAACAACTCCGCCCCATTGACG
CAAATGGGCGGTAGGCGTGTACGGTGGGAGGTCTATATAAGCAGAGCTCTCCCTATCAGTGATAGAGATC
TCCCTATCAGTGATAGAGATCGTCGACGAGCTCGTTTAGTGAACCGTCAGATCGCCTGGAGACGCCATCC
ACGCTGTTTTGACCTCCATAGAAGACACCGGGACCGATCCAGCCTCCGGACTCTAGCGTTTAAACTTAAG
CTTCCACCATGGACTACAAAGACCATGACGGTGATACATATGATCATGACATCGATTACAAGGATGACGA
TGACAAGGGAAAGTCTTACCCAACTGTGAGTGCTGATTACCAGGACGCCGTTGAGAAGGCGAAGAAGAAG
CTCAGAGGCTTCATCGCTGAGAAGAGATGCGCTCCTCTAATGCTCCGTTTGGCATTCCACTCTGCTGGAA
CCTTTGACAAGGGCACGAAGACCGGTGGACCCTTCGGAACCATCAAGCACCCTGCCGAACTGGCTCACAG
CGCTAACAACGGTCTTGACATCGCTGTTAGGCTTTTGGAGCCACTCAAGGCGGAGTTCCCTATTTTGAGC
TACGCCGATTTCTACCAGTTGGCTGGCGTTGTTGCCGTTGAGGTCACGGGTGGACCTAAGGTTCCATTCC
ACCCTGGAAGAGAGGACAAGCCTGAGCCACCACCAGAGGGTCGCTTGCCTGATCCCACTAAGGGTTCTGA
CCATTTGAGAGATGTGTTTGGCAAAGCTATGGGGCTTACTGACCAAGATATCGTTGCTCTATCTGGGGGT
CACACTATTGGAGCTGCACACAAGGAGCGTTCTGGATTTGAGGGTCCCTGGACCTCTAATCCTCTTATTT
TCGACAACTCATACTTCACGGAGTTGTTGAGTGGTGAGAAGGAAGGTCTCCTTCAGCTACCTTCTGACAA
GGCTCTTTTGTCTGACCCTGTATTCCGCCCTCTCGTTGATAAATATGCAGCGGACGAAGATGCCTTCTTT
GCTGATTACGCTGAGGCTCACCAAAAGCTTTCCGAGCTTGGGTTTGCTGATGCCACAAGTTTGTACAAAA
AAGCAGGCTTCAAGACTTTGGAGACTCAACCGTTAGCTCCGGACTGCTGTCCTTCAGACCAGGACCCAGC
TCCAGCCCATCCTTCTCCCCACGCTTCCCCGATGAATAAAAATGCGGACTCTGAACTGATGCCACCGCCT
CCCGAAAGGGGGGATCCGCCCCGGTTGTCCCCAGATCCTGTGGCTGGCTCAGCTGTGTCCCAGGAGCTAC
GGGAGGGGGACCCAGTTTCTCTCTCCACTCCCCTGGAAACAGAGTTTGGTTCCCCTAGTGAGTTGAGTCC
TCGAATCGAGGAGCAAGAACTTTCTGAAAATACAAGCCTTCCTGCAGAAGAAGCAAACGGGAGCCTTTCT
GAAGAAGAAGCGAACGGGCCAGAGTTGGGGTCTGGAAAAGCCATGGAAGATACCTCTGGGGAACCCGCTG
CAGAGGACGAGGGAGACACCGCTTGGAACTACAGCTTCTCCCAGCTGCCTCGATTTCTCAGTGGTTCCTG
GTCAGAGTTCAGCACCCAACCTGAGAACTTCTTGAAAGGCTGTAAGTGGGCTCCTGACGGTTCCTGCATC
TTGACCAATAGTGCTGATAACATCTTGCGAATTTATAACCTGCCCCCAGAGCTGTACCATGAGGGGGAGC
AGGTGGAATATGCAGAAATGGTCCCTGTCCTTCGAATGGTGGAAGGTGATACCATCTATGATTACTGCTG
GTATTCTCTGATGTCCTCAGCCCAGCCAGACACCTCCTACGTGGCCAGCAGCAGCCGGGAGAACCCGATT
CATATCTGGGACGCATTCACTGGAGAGCTCCGGGCTTCCTTTCGCGCCTACAACCACCTGGATGAGCTGA
CGGCAGCCCATTCGCTCTGCTTCTCCCCGGATGGCTCCCAGCTCTTCTGTGGCTTCAACCGGACTGTGCG
TGTTTTTTCCACGGCCCGGCCTGGCCGAGACTGCGAGGTCCGAGCCACATTTGCAAAAAAGCAGGGCCAG
AGCGGCATCATCTCCTGCATAGCCTTCAGCCCAGCCCAGCCCCTCTATGCCTGTGGCTCCTACGGCCGCT
CCCTGGGTCTGTATGCCTGGGATGATGGCTCCCCTCTCGCCTTGCTGGGAGGGCACCAAGGGGGCATCAC
CCACCTCTGCTTTCATCCCGATGGCAACCGCTTCTTCTCAGGAGCCCGCAAGGATGCTGAGCTCCTGTGC
TGGGATCTCCGGCAGTCTGGTTACCCACTGTGGTCCCTGGGTCGAGAGGTGACCACCAATCAGCGCATCT
ACTTCGATCTGGACCCGACCGGGCAGTTCCTAGTGAGTGGCAGCACGAGCGGGGCTGTCTCTGTGTGGGA
CACGGACGGGCCTGGCAATGATGGGAAGCCGGAGCCCGTGTTGAGTTTTCTGCCCCAGAAGGACTGCACC
AATGGCGTGAGCCTGCACCCTAGCCTGCCTCTCCTGGCCACTGCCTCCGGTCAGCGTGTGTTTCCTGAGC
CCACAGAGAGTGGGGACGAAGGAGAGGAGCTGGGCCTTCCCTTGCTCTCCACGCGCCACGTCCACCTTGA
ATGTCGGCTTCAGCTCTGGTGGTGTGGGGGGGCGCCAGACTCCAGCATCCCTGATGATCACCAGGGCGAG
AAAGGGCAGGGAGGAACGGAGGGAGGTGTGGGTGAGCTGATATAAAACCCAGCTTTCTTGTACAAAGTGG
TCTGACTCGAGTCTAGAGGGCCCGTTTAAACCCGCTGATCAGCCTCGACTGTGCCTTCTAGTTGCCAGCC
ATCTGTTGTTTGCCCCTCCCCCGTGCCTTCCTTGACCCTGGAAGGTGCCACTCCCACTGTCCTTTCCTAA
TAAAATGAGGAAATTGCATCGCATTGTCTGAGTAGGTGTCATTCTATTCTGGGGGGTGGGGTGGGGCAGG
ACAGCAAGGGGGAGGATTGGGAAGACAATAGCAGGCATGCTGGGGATGCGGTGGGCTCTATGGCTTCTGA
GGCGGAAAGAACCAGCTGGGGCTCTAGGGGGTATCCCC
[124 nt withheld, positions 3819-3942]
C
[91 nt withheld, positions 3944-4034]
AGGGTGATGGTTCACGTACCTAGAAGTTCCTATTCCGAAGTTCCTATTCTCTAGAAAGTATAGGAACTTC
CTTGGCCAAAAAGCCTGAACTCACCGCGACGTCTGTCGAGAAGTTTCTGATCGAAAAGTTCGACAGCGTC
TCCGACCTGATGCAGCTCTCGGAGGGCGAAGAATCTCGTGCTTTCAGCTTCGATGTAGGAGGGCGTGGAT
ATGTCCTGCGGGTAAATAGCTGCGCCGATGGTTTCTACAAAGATCGTTATGTTTATCGGCACTTTGCATC
GGCCGCGCTCCCGATTCCGGAAGTGCTTGACATTGGGGAGTTCAGCGAGAGCCTGACCTATTGCATCTCC
CGCCGTGCACAGGGTGTCACGTTGCAAGACCTGCCTGAAACCGAACTGCCCGCTGTTCTGCAGCCGGTCG
CGGAGGCCATGGATGCGATCGCTGCGGCCGATCTTAGCCAGACGAGCGGGTTCGGCCCATTCGGACCGCA
AGGAATCGGTCAATACACTACATGGCGTGATTTCATATGCGCGATTGCTGATCCCCATGTGTATCACTGG
CAAACTGTGATGGACGACACCGTCAGTGCGTCCGTCGCGCAGGCTCTCGATGAGCTGATGCTTTGGGCCG
AGGACTGCCCCGAAGTCCGGCACCTCGTGCACGCGGATTTCGGCTCCAACAATGTCCTGACGGACAATGG
CCGCATAACAGCGGTCATTGACTGGAGCGAGGCGATGTTCGGGGATTCCCAATACGAGGTCGCCAACATC
TTCTTCTGGAGGCCGTGGTTGGCTTGTATGGAGCAGCAGACGCGCTACTTCGAGCGGAGGCATCCGGAGC
TTGCAGGATCGCCGCGGCTCCGGGCGTATATGCTCCGCATTGGTCTTGACCAACTCTATCAGAGCTTGGT
TGACGGCAATTTCGATGATGCAGCTTGGGCGCAGGGTCGATGCGACGCAATCGTCCGATCCGGAGCCGGG
ACTGTCGGGCGTACACAAATCGCCCGCAGAAGCGCGGCCGTCTGGACCGATGGCTGTGTAGAAGTACTCG
CCGATAGTGGAAACCGACGCCCCAGCACTCGTCCGAGGGCAAAGGAATAGCACGTACTACGAGATTTCGA
TTCCACCGCCGCCTTCTATGAAAGGTTGGGCTTCGGAATCGTTTTCCGGGACGCCGGCTGGATGATCCTC
CAGCGCGGGGATCTCATGCTGGAGTTCTTCGCCCACCCCAACTTGTTTATTGCAGCTTATAATGGTTACA
AATAAAGCAATAGCATCACAAATTTCACAAATAAAGCATTTTTTTCACTGCATTCTAGTTGTGGTTTGTC
CAAACTCATCAATGTATCTTATCATGTCTGTATACCGTCGACCTCTAGCTAGAGCTTGGCGTAATCATGG
TCATAGCTGTTTCCTGTGTGAAATTGTTATCCGCTCACAATTCCACACAACATACGAGCCGGAAGCATAA
AGTGTAAAGCCTGGGGTGCCTAATGAGTGAGCTAACTCACATTAATTGCGTTGCGCTCACTGCCCGCTTT
CCAGTCGGGAAACCTGTCGTGCCAGCTGCATTAATGAATCGGCCAACGCGCGGGGAGAGGCGGTTTGCGT
ATTGGGCGCTCTTCCGCTTCCTCGCTCACTGACTCGCTGCGCTCGGTCGTTCGGCTGCGGCGAGCGGTAT
CAGCTCACTCAAAGGCGGTAATACGGTTATCCACAGAATCAGGGGATAACGCAGGAAAGAACATGTGAGC
AAAAGGCCAGCAAAAGGCCAGGAACCGTAAAAAGGCCGCGTTGCTGGCGTTTTTCCATAGGCTCCGCCCC
CCTGACGAGCATCACAAAAATCGACGCTCAAGTCAGAGGTGGCGAAACCCGACAGGACTATAAAGATACC
AGGCGTTTCCCCCTGGAAGCTCCCTCGTGCGCTCTCCTGTTCCGACCCTGCCGCTTACCGGATACCTGTC
CGCCTTTCTCCCTTCGGGAAGCGTGGCGCTTTCTCATAGCTCACGCTGTAGGTATCTCAGTTCGGTGTAG
GTCGTTCGCTCCAAGCTGGGCTGTGTGCACGAACCCCCCGTTCAGCCCGACCGCTGCGCCTTATCCGGTA
ACTATCGTCTTGAGTCCAACCCGGTAAGACACGACTTATCGCCACTGGCAGCAGCCACTGGTAACAGGAT
TAGCAGAGCGAGGTATGTAGGCGGTGCTACAGAGTTCTTGAAGTGGTGGCCTAACTACGGCTACACTAGA
AGAACAGTATTTGGTATCTGCGCTCTGCTGAAGCCAGTTACCTTCGGAAAAAGAGTTGGTAGCTCTTGAT
CCGGCAAACAAACCACCGCTGGTAGCGGTGGTTTTTTTGTTTGCAAGCAGCAGATTACGCGCAGAAAAAA
AGGATCTCAAGAAGATCCTTTGATCTTTTCTACGGGGTCTGACGCTCAGTGGAACGAAAACTCACGTTAA
GGGATTTTGGTCATGAGATTATCAAAAAGGATCTTCACCTAGATCCTTTTAAATTAAAAATGAAGTTTTA
AATCAATCTAAAGTATATATGAGTAAACTTGGTCTGACAGTTACCAATGCTTAATCAGTGAGGCACCTAT
CTCAGCGATCTGTCTATTTCGTTCATCCATAGTTGCCTGACTCCCCGTCGTGTAGATAACTACGATACGG
GAGGGCTTACCATCTGGCCCCAGTGCTGCAATGATACCGCGAGACCCACGCTCACCGGCTCCAGATTTAT
CAGCAATAAACCAGCCAGCCGGAAGGGCCGAGCGCAGAAGTGGTCCTGCAACTTTATCCGCCTCCATCCA
GTCTATTAATTGTTGCCGGGAAGCTAGAGTAAGTAGTTCGCCAGTTAATAGTTTGCGCAACGTTGTTGCC
ATTGCTACAGGCATCGTGGTGTCACGCTCGTCGTTTGGTATGGCTTCATTCAGCTCCGGTTCCCAACGAT
CAAGGCGAGTTACATGATCCCCCATGTTGTGCAAAAAAGCGGTTAGCTCCTTCGGTCCTCCGATCGTTGT
CAGAAGTAAGTTGGCCGCAGTGTTATCACTCATGGTTATGGCAGCACTGCATAATTCTCTTACTGTCATG
CCATCCGTAAGATGCTTTTCTGTGACTGGTGAGTACTCAACCAAGTCATTCTGAGAATAGTGTATGCGGC
GACCGAGTTGCTCTTGCCCGGCGTCAATACGGGATAATACCGCGCCACATAGCAGAACTTTAAAAGTGCT
CATCATTGGAAAACGTTCTTCGGGGCGAAAACTCTCAAGGATCTTACCGCTGTTGAGATCCAGTTCGATG
TAACCCACTCGTGCACCCAACTGATCTTCAGCATCTTTTACTTTCACCAGCGTTTCTGGGTGAGCAAAAA
CAGGAAGGCAAAATGCCGCAAAAAAGGGAATAAGGGCGACACGGAAATGTTGAATACTCATACTCTTCCT
TTTTCAATATTATTGAAGCATTTATCAGGGTTATTGTCTCATGAGCGGATACATATTTGAATGTATTTAG
AAAAATAAACAAATAGGGGTTCCGCGCACATTTCCCCGAAAAGTGCCACCTGACGTC
Features (pLannotate 1.2.2; 25 found; start..end, strand, type, name):
     28..80      -  misc_feature   bom (fragment): basis of mobility region from pBR322
    235..614     +  enhancer       CMV enhancer: human cytomegalovirus immediate early enhancer
    615..818     +  promoter       CMV promoter: human cytomegalovirus (CMV) immediate early promoter
    820..839     +  promoter       PLtetO-1 promoter (fragment): modified phage lambda PL promoter with tet operator sites (Lutz and Bujard, 1997)
    841..860     +  promoter       PLtetO-1 promoter (fragment): modified phage lambda PL promoter with tet operator sites (Lutz and Bujard, 1997)
    868..901     +  promoter       TRE3GV promoter (fragment): 3rd-generation Tet-responsive promoter that can be activated by binding of Tet-On® 3G, optimized for retroviral and lentiviral vectors
   1034..1057    +  CDS            FLAG: FLAG® epitope tag, followed by an enterokinase cleavage site
   1057..1804    +  CDS            APEX2 (fragment): soybean ascorbate peroxidase, engineered to serve as a monomeric tag for electron microscopy and live-cell proteomics (Lam et al., 2015) more active than the original APEX due to the A134P mutation
   1805..1829    +  protein_bind   attB1: mutant version of attB; recombination site for the Gateway® BP reaction BP Clonase™
   1832..3472    +  CDS            WRAP53: TCAB1_HUMAN - Also known as TCAB1 From Homo sapiens (Human).
   3477..3501    -  protein_bind   attB2: mutant version of attB; recombination site for the Gateway® BP reaction BP Clonase™
   3549..3773    +  polyA_signal   bGH poly(A) signal: bovine growth hormone polyadenylation signal
   3777..3798    +  promoter       SV40 promoter (fragment): SV40 enhancer and early promoter
   3819..4052    +  rep_origin     f1 ori (fragment) (sequence partly withheld): f1 bacteriophage origin of replication; arrow indicates direction of (+) strand synthesis
   4057..4104    +  protein_bind   FRT: FLP-mediated recombination occurs in the 8-bp core sequence TCTAGAAA (Turan and Bode, 2011). FLP recombinase from the Saccharomyces cerevisiae 2μ plasmid
   4112..5134    +  CDS            HygR: hygromycin B phosphotransferase confers resistance to hygromycin
   5144..5269    +  CDS            ble (fragment): BLE_KLEPN - Experimental evidence at protein level: Swiss-Prot protein existence level 1. Binding protein with a strong affinity to the bleomycin family of antibiotics. Binds to CL990; an antimitotic-antibiotic compound. From Klebsiella pneumoniae.
   5264..5385    +  polyA_signal   SV40 poly(A) signal: SV40 polyadenylation signal
   5458..5474    -  protein_bind   lac operator: The lac repressor binds to the lac operator to inhibit transcription in E. coli. This inhibition can be relieved by adding lactose or isopropyl-β-D-thiogalactopyranoside (IPTG). lac repressor encoded by lacI
   5482..5512    -  promoter       lac promoter: promoter for the E. coli lac operon
   5527..5548    -  protein_bind   CAP binding site: CAP binding activates transcription in the presence of cAMP. E. coli catabolite activator protein
   5561..5653    -  CDS            lacI (fragment): lac repressor; lacI; The lac repressor binds to the lac operator to inhibit transcription in E. coli. This inhibition can be relieved by adding lactose or isopropyl-β-D-thiogalactopyranoside (IPTG).
   5836..6424    -  rep_origin     ori: high-copy-number ColE1/pMB1/pBR322/pUC origin of replication
   6595..7455    -  CDS            AmpR: β-lactamase; bla; confers resistance to ampicillin, carbenicillin, and related antibiotics
   7456..7560    -  promoter       AmpR promoter: bla
