[The description below was written by a language model from this plasmid's Addgene catalogue record and pLannotate feature annotations shown in this document.]
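Description:
pcDNA5-FRT/TO-3*Flag-APEX2 N-term WRAP53 is a mammalian expression plasmid built on the pcDNA5/FRT/TO backbone. It is propagated in E. coli from a high-copy ColE1/pUC-type origin under ampicillin selection (AmpR with its bla promoter). The backbone also carries small remnants of f1 ori, lac-region and other elements that have no evident role in the design.

The expression cassette is driven by the CMV enhancer and promoter, followed immediately by short tet-operator-containing fragments. This is consistent with the "TO" design, in which transcription is held off in cells expressing the Tet repressor and induced with tetracycline or doxycycline. Downstream lies an open reading frame encoding a FLAG epitope (the name indicates three copies, although the annotation marks one), the engineered soybean ascorbate peroxidase APEX2, and human WRAP53 (also called TCAB1 or WDR79). The tags therefore sit at the N-terminus of WRAP53. The cDNA was introduced by Gateway cloning and is flanked by attB1 and attB2 sites, and the transcript ends at a bGH polyadenylation signal.

An FRT site lies directly upstream of a hygromycin resistance gene that has no complete promoter annotated in front of it and is followed by an SV40 poly(A) signal. In this backbone, FLP-mediated recombination into a genomic FRT site in a suitable host line is what normally activates hygromycin resistance, giving isogenic, single-copy stable lines.

The stated purpose is to express FLAG- and APEX2-tagged WRAP53 in mammalian cells. APEX2 fusions are generally used for proximity labelling of nearby molecules, and the associated publication concerns mapping transcripts associated with nuclear domains.
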