Addgene plasmid #187578: pcDNA5-FRT/TO-3*Flag-APEX2 N-term WRAP53
Purpose: Express FLAG epitope and APEX2-tagged WRAP53 fusion protein in mammalian cells
Depositing lab: Benjamin Blencowe. Publication: Systematic mapping of nuclear domain-associated transcripts reveals speckles and lamina as hubs of functionally distinct retained introns. Barutcu AR, Wu M, Braunschweig U, Dyakov BJA, Luo Z, Turner KM, Durbic T, Lin ZY, Weatheritt RJ, Maass PG, Gingras AC, Blencowe BJ. Mol Cell. 2022 Mar 3;82(5):1035-1052.e9. doi: 10.1016/j.molcel.2021.12.010. Epub 2022 Feb 18. PubMed 35182477.
Backbone
  Vector backbone: pCDNA5/FRT/TO
  Backbone manufacturer: Thermofisher
  Vector type: Mammalian Expression
Growth in bacteria
  Bacterial resistance: Ampicillin, 100 μg/mL
  Growth temperature: 37°C
  Growth strain: DH5alpha
  Copy number: High Copy
Gene/Insert
  Gene/Insert name: WRAP53
  Species: H. sapiens (human)
  Entrez Gene: WRAP53 (a.k.a. DKCB3, TCAB1, WDR79)
  Promoter: CMV
  Tag / fusion protein: APEX2-FLAG (N terminal on insert)
  Cloning method: Gateway Cloning
  Sequencing primers: 5′ CMV; 3′ BGHR
Resource information
  A portion of this plasmid was derived from a plasmid made by: The cDNA Gateway entry clone for this plasmid was provided by Dr. Anne-Claude Gingras' laboratory at Lunenfeld-Tanenbaum Research Institute.
Terms and licenses: Academic/Nonprofit Terms; Industry Terms: Not Available to Industry
How to cite: pcDNA5-FRT/TO-3*Flag-APEX2 N-term WRAP53 was a gift from Benjamin Blencowe (Addgene plasmid # 187578 ; http://n2t.net/addgene:187578 ; RRID:Addgene_187578)
